>Addgene plasmid #41349 | TAL3175 | depositor partial sequence | sequence record 54988 | TAL3175 sequence 2430 bps
TCTAGAGCTAGCACCATGGACTACAAAGACCATGACGGTGATTATAAAGATCATGACATCGATTACAAGG
ATGACGATGACAAGATGGCCCCCAAGAAGAAGAGGAAGGTGGGCATTCACCGCGGGGTACCTATGGTGGA
CTTGAGGACACTCGGTTATTCGCAACAGCAACAGGAGAAAATCAAGCCTAAGGTCAGGAGCACCGTCGCG
CAACACCACGAGGCGCTTGTGGGGCATGGCTTCACTCATGCGCATATTGTCGCGCTTTCACAGCACCCTG
CGGCGCTTGGGACGGTGGCTGTCAAATACCAAGATATGATTGCGGCCCTGCCCGAAGCCACGCACGAGGC
AATTGTAGGGGTCGGTAAACAGTGGTCGGGAGCGCGAGCACTTGAGGCGCTGCTGACTGTGGCGGGTGAG
CTTAGGGGGCCTCCGCTCCAGCTCGACACCGGGCAGCTGCTGAAGATCGCGAAGAGAGGGGGAGTAACAG
CGGTAGAGGCAGTGCACGCCTGGCGCAATGCGCTCACCGGGGCCCCCTTGAACCTGACCCCAGACCAGGT
AGTCGCAATCGCGTCACATGACGGGGGAAAGCAAGCCCTGGAAACCGTGCAAAGGTTGTTGCCGGTCCTT
TGTCAAGACCACGGCCTTACACCGGAGCAAGTCGTGGCCATTGCATCCCACGACGGTGGCAAACAGGCTC
TTGAGACGGTTCAGAGACTTCTCCCAGTTCTCTGTCAAGCCCACGGGCTGACTCCCGATCAAGTTGTAGC
GATTGCGTCCAACGGTGGAGGGAAACAAGCATTGGAGACTGTCCAACGGCTCCTTCCCGTGTTGTGTCAA
GCCCACGGTTTGACGCCTGCACAAGTGGTCGCCATCGCCTCGAATGGCGGCGGTAAGCAGGCGCTGGAAA
CAGTACAGCGCCTGCTGCCTGTACTGTGCCAGGATCATGGACTGACCCCAGACCAGGTAGTCGCAATCGC
GTCACATGACGGGGGAAAGCAAGCCCTGGAAACCGTGCAAAGGTTGTTGCCGGTCCTTTGTCAAGACCAC
GGCCTTACACCGGAGCAAGTCGTGGCCATTGCATCCCACGACGGTGGCAAACAGGCTCTTGAGACGGTTC
AGAGACTTCTCCCAGTTCTCTGTCAAGCCCACGGGCTGACTCCCGATCAAGTTGTAGCGATTGCGTCGCA
TGACGGAGGGAAACAAGCATTGGAGACTGTCCAACGGCTCCTTCCCGTGTTGTGTCAAGCCCACGGTTTG
ACGCCTGCACAAGTGGTCGCCATCGCCAACAACAACGGCGGTAAGCAGGCGCTGGAAACAGTACAGCGCC
TGCTGCCTGTACTGTGCCAGGATCATGGACTGACCCCAGACCAGGTAGTCGCAATCGCGTCACATGACGG
GGGAAAGCAAGCCCTGGAAACCGTGCAAAGGTTGTTGCCGGTCCTTTGTCAAGACCACGGCCTTACACCG
GAGCAAGTCGTGGCCATTGCAAGCAATGGGGGTGGCAAACAGGCTCTTGAGACGGTTCAGAGACTTCTCC
CAGTTCTCTGTCAAGCCCACGGGCTGACTCCCGATCAAGTTGTAGCGATTGCGTCGCATGACGGAGGGAA
ACAAGCATTGGAGACTGTCCAACGGCTCCTTCCCGTGTTGTGTCAAGCCCACGGTTTGACGCCTGCACAA
GTGGTCGCCATCGCCTCCAATATTGGCGGTAAGCAGGCGCTGGAAACAGTACAGCGCCTGCTGCCTGTAC
TGTGCCAGGATCATGGACTGACCCCAGACCAGGTAGTCGCAATCGCGTCACATGACGGGGGAAAGCAAGC
CCTGGAAACCGTGCAAAGGTTGTTGCCGGTCCTTTGTCAAGACCACGGCCTTACACCGGAGCAAGTCGTG
GCCATTGCAAATAATAACGGTGGCAAACAGGCTCTTGAGACGGTTCAGAGACTTCTCCCAGTTCTCTGTC
AAGCCCACGGGCTGACTCCCGATCAAGTTGTAGCGATTGCGAATAACAATGGAGGGAAACAAGCATTGGA
GACTGTCCAACGGCTCCTTCCCGTGTTGTGTCAAGCCCACGGTTTGACGCCTGCACAAGTGGTCGCCATC
GCCTCGAATGGCGGCGGTAAGCAGGCGCTGGAAACAGTACAGCGCCTGCTGCCTGTACTGTGCCAGGATC
ATGGACTGACACCCGAACAGGTGGTCGCCATTGCTAATAATAACGGAGGACGGCCAGCCTTGGAGTCCAT
CGTAGCCCAATTGTCCAGGCCCGATCCCGCGTTGGCTGCGTTAACGAATGACCATCTGGTGGCGTTGGCA
TGTCTTGGTGGACGACCCGCGCTCGATGCAGTCAAAAAGGGTCTGCCTCATGCTCCCGCATTGATCAAAA
GAACCAACCGGCGGATTCCCGAGAGAACTTCCCATCGAGTCGCGGGATCC
