>Addgene plasmid #41349 | TAL3175 | addgene partial sequence | sequence record 56084 | JDS-TALEN-F 5'-TAGGGGTCGGTAAACAGTGG-3'
GACTGTGGCGGGTGAGCTTAGGGGGCCTCCGCTCCAGCTCGACACCGGGCAGCTGCTGAAGATCGCGAAG
AGAGGGGGAGTAACAGCGGTAGAGGCAGTGCACGCCTGGCGCAATGCGCTCACCGGGGCCCCCTTGAACC
TGACCCCAGACCAGGTAGTCGCAATCGCGTCACATGACGGGGGAAAGCAAGCCCTGGAAACCGTGCAAAG
GTTGTTGCCGGTCCTTTGTCAAGACCACGGCCTTACACCGGAGCAAGTCGTGGCCATTGCATCCCACGAC
GGTGGCAAACAGGCTCTTGAGACGGTTCAGAGACTTCTCCCAGTTCTCTGTCAAGCCCACGGGCTGACTC
CCGATCAAGTTGTAGCGATTGCGTCCAACGGTGGAGGGAAACAAGCATTGGAGACTGTCCAACGGCTCCT
TCCCGTGTTGTGTCAAGCCCACGGTTTGACGCCTGCACAAGTGGTCGCCATCGCCTCGAATGGCGGCGGT
AAGCAGGCGCTGGAAACAGTACAGCGCCTGCTGCCTGTACTGTGCCAGGATCATGGACTGACCCCAGACC
AGGTAGTCGCAATCGCGTCACATGACGGGGGAAAGCAAGCCCTGGAAACCGTGCAAAGGTTGTTGCCGGT
CCTTTGTCAAGACCACGGCCTTACACCGGAGCAAGTCGTGGCCATTGCATCCCACGACGGTGGCAAACAG
GCTCTTGAGACGGTTCAGAGACTTCTCCCAGTTCTCTGTCAAGCCCACGGGCTGACTCCCGATCAAGTTG
TAGCGATTGCGTCGCATGACGGAGGGAAACAAGCATTGGAGACTGTCCAACGGCTCCTTCCCGTGTTGTG
TC
