[The description below was written by a language model from this plasmid's Addgene catalogue record.]
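Description:
TAL3175 is a TALEN expression plasmid encoding the right-hand monomer of a nuclease pair designed against the zebrafish (D. rerio) socs3b gene. It is built on the JDS74 backbone, a roughly 6.4 kb TALEN framework vector classed as a mammalian expression plasmid that also carries a T7 promoter. The plasmid is maintained in E. coli at high copy under ampicillin selection. The record does not include a feature table, so details such as the origin of replication and polyadenylation signal are not explicitly listed, although the use of a BGH reverse sequencing primer suggests a BGH terminator region downstream of the coding sequence.

The roughly 1.6 kb insert is not the socs3b gene itself. It is an engineered array of TAL effector repeats assembled to recognise a specific 18-nucleotide site in that locus. Cloning this array into the backbone destroyed the restriction sites used and places it in frame with elements supplied by the vector: an N-terminal 3X FLAG tag for detection and a C-terminal wild-type FokI nuclease domain. Because FokI cleaves only as a dimer, this construct is meant to be used with a matching left-hand TALEN that binds the opposite half-site. The two FokI domains then meet across the spacer and make a double-strand break, whose error-prone repair yields disruptive indels.

The CMV promoter drives expression in transfected cells, while the T7 promoter allows in vitro transcription of TALEN mRNA, the usual route for delivery by zebrafish embryo injection. The associated publication describes targeted gene disruption in somatic zebrafish cells. The depositor advises checking the plasmid by diagnostic restriction digest before use.
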