Addgene plasmid #41349: TAL3175
Depositing lab: Keith Joung. Depositing organization: Massachusetts General Hospital. Publication: Targeted gene disruption in somatic zebrafish cells using engineered TALENs. Sander JD, Cade L, Khayter C, Reyon D, Peterson RT, Joung JK, Yeh JR. Nat Biotechnol. 2011 Aug 5;29(8):697-8. doi: 10.1038/nbt.1934. PubMed 21822241.
Backbone
  Vector backbone: JDS74
  Backbone manufacturer: Addgene plasmid #32288
  Backbone size w/o insert (bp): 6447
  Vector type: Mammalian Expression ; T7
Growth in bacteria
  Bacterial resistance: Ampicillin, 100 μg/mL
  Growth temperature: 37°C
  Growth strain: XL1 Blue
  Copy number: High Copy
Gene/Insert
  Gene/Insert name: ZebrafishCommunity-socs3b-Right (alt name: socs3b)
  Species: D. rerio (zebrafish)
  Insert size (bp): 1640
  Entrez Gene: socs3b (a.k.a. zgc:77038)
  Promoter: CMV
  Tag / fusion protein: 3X Flag (N terminal on backbone); WT FOKI (C terminal on backbone)
  Cloning method: Restriction Enzyme; 5′ cloning site N/A (destroyed during cloning); 3′ cloning site N/A (destroyed during cloning)
  Sequencing primers: 5′ CMV-F; 3′ BGH-rev
Terms and licenses: Academic/Nonprofit Terms; Industry Terms: Not Available to Industry
Depositor comments: Target binding site: TCCTTCCCGCTCACGGTG It is strongly recommended that users perform a diagnostic digest to verify this plasmid prior to use. For example, a double digest of the plasmid with BamHI and KpnI should result in two bands at 2.3kb and 5.8kb.
How to cite: TAL3175 was a gift from Keith Joung (Addgene plasmid # 41349 ; http://n2t.net/addgene:41349 ; RRID:Addgene_41349)
